>Addgene plasmid #133653 | ZJOM44 | addgene full sequence | sequence record 265903 | Addgene NGS Result
ATTTAGGTGACACTATAGAACGCGGCCGCCAGCTGAAGCTTATGCGTTGATTATTGGGTTTCTCCCCACA
GCTGTACATTGACGATGCTCTTTATTGATATCGCCTAAAAGTTCAACAAACGCCACTGGAAATTGCCGCC
GTTGTCACCACAACGTGATAAGTGATGGTGTGCTTTTTGCACATCTAGTGAAGAAACGGGCAATTAGGAT
CTAGGACCAGTAACACTTGCCCCGCAAATATTATAACATGGGCCTTATGATTGCTCGGTTTGTTACATCT
AACATCCTAAGAAGTGAGTGGCATGAATACGTAGCTATATGTAGATTGAAAATTGATGAGTCGAGTCATC
ACCTTCCTCTAAACGGGGGATAAATTTTGGCGGTATTTTCCCTAATTTTATTCTTCGTTATGTCAGCCAT
GTGAGACTAATTAATTCAAGTTTTGACTTACAATTGCGGCTTCGTCGGAAATCAGTATTACGTATAAACT
GTGTACCATAAAATTGGCGTACTCGGTATTGTTTATACTAAGCCGGCCATTCTAGTGATTTCGCCTCTAT
AAATGGTTGTTATTCGAGTATAATATTTCAACCGCATCAAAGAAAGAGGTAGATAGCTTGCGTTCAACAC
CGTTCTTTTCTTTCCCCCTTAATTTAGCGCTTGGCGGTTATGCTATGGTGACAGTTAACTTTTTTAATTA
TAGGATGACTTGTCATATTGTTATATGCCGCATACTTATGTAAAGTAGTTATTGAGGTGGGGGTGAGCAG
AGTAACGACAACGATGGAGTTCCGTAACTAACCAATGCTTAATGTTGGTAAGTAATAGCAAATATATATA
CTACATAGCTTTTGTTATATGCATCATTTTATACGATTCATGTTCGACCCTTTTGATAAAAGATGGGATT
TTTAAATAAGTCGGTGGGTGATTTCGAATCATGAATAGTTGGCAGAGCAGGGGAAGTACGAGCTTCTAAA
GGGTAAGATATTGTATTTCGGACGGAAGCAGCAGAAACATAACAGTATTGATAAATAAGGCATGTGGTCA
TCACTTTTTGGTTGGACATCAAGTAATGCCAAGAATAAAGAGTCACCAACAAAGGCCATAGTGCGGTTGA
GGGAGCATATCAACCTTCTATCCAAAAAGCAATCGCATTTACGTACTCAAATTACAAATCAAGAGAATGA
AGCTAGAATCTTTTTGACGAAGGGCAATAAAGTAATGGCGAAGAATGCACTTAAAAAGAAGAAGACAATC
GAACAACTTTTAAGTAAGGTAGAAGGCACAATGGAGTCTATGGAACAGCAGCTATTCTCTATAGAAAGTG
CAAACTTAAATCTAGAGACAATGAGGGCTATGCAGGAAGGTGCTAAGGCAATGAAAACTATTCACAGTGG
CCTTGACATAGATAAAGTGGATGAAACTATGGACGAGATAAGGGAGCAAGTCGAATTAGGAGATGAAATA
AGCGACGCTATATCCAGGCCTTTAATTACTGGGGCAAACGAGGTGGATGAAGATGAGCTGGACGAGGAAT
TGGACATGCTGGCTCAAGAAAATGCTAACCAAGAAACGTCCAAGATCGTTAATAATAATGTTAATGCGGC
GCCTATCTCAGAGAACAAAGTCTCACTACCTAGTGTTCCAAGTAATAAAATTAAACAAAGTGAGAACTCT
GTGAAGGACGGGGAAGAGGAAGAGGATGAAGAAGATGAAGATGAAAAAGCATTAAGAGAACTACAAGCAG
AAATGGGGCTTGCTTCGTACGCTGCAGGTCGTGGGATTCCTGGGTTAATTAACATCGCTAGCATGGTGAG
CAAGGGCGAGGAGGATAACATGGCCATCATCAAGGAGTTCATGCGCTTCAAGGTGCACATGGAGGGCTCC
GTGAACGGCCACGAGTTCGAGATCGAGGGCGAGGGCGAGGGCCGCCCCTACGAGGGCACCCAGACCGCCA
AGCTGAAGGTGACCAAGGGTGGCCCCCTGCCCTTCGCCTGGGACATCCTGTCCCCTCAGTTCATGTACGG
CTCCAAGGCCTACGTGAAGCACCCCGCCGACATCCCCGACTACTTGAAGCTGTCCTTCCCCGAGGGCTTC
AAGTGGGAGCGCGTGATGAACTTCGAGGACGGCGGCGTGGTGACCGTGACCCAGGACTCCTCCCTGCAGG
ACGGCGAGTTCATCTACAAGGTGAAGCTGCGCGGCACCAACTTCCCCTCCGACGGCCCCGTAATGCAGAA
GAAGACCATGGGCTGGGAGGCCTCCTCCGAGCGGATGTACCCCGAGGACGGCGCCCTGAAGGGCGAGATC
AAGCAGAGGCTGAAGCTGAAGGACGGCGGCCACTACGACGCTGAGGTCAAGACCACCTACAAGGCCAAGA
AGCCCGTGCAGCTGCCCGGCGCCTACAACGTCAACATCAAGTTGGACATCACCTCCCACAACGAGGACTA
CACCATCGTGGAACAGTACGAACGCGCCGAGGGCCGCCACTCCACCGGCGGCATGGACGAGCTGTACAAG
TAGCCTAGGTGAGGCGCGCCACTTCTAAATAAGCGAATTTCTTATGATTTATGATTTTTATTATTAAATA
AGTTATAAAAAAAATAAGTGTATACAAATTTTAAAGTGACTCTTAGGTTTTAAAACGAAAATTCTTATTC
TTGAGTAACTCTTTCCTGTAGGTCAGGTTGCTTTCTCAGGTATAGTATGAGGTCGCTCTTATTGACCACA
CCTCTACCGGCAGATCCGCTAGGGATAACAGGGTAATATCTGCAGGTCGACAACCCTTAATATAACTTCG
TATAATGTATGCTATACGAAGTTATTAGGTCTAGAGCGGCCGCGGAACGATCATTCACTATATATATATC
AATTTATATATACGTATGTGTAATTGAAGAAAGATACGTTTTTTCCTCTATTGAGAGGCCTGCTGGATGA
ATAGCTTTACCTTTTCTAAATCCTTGATACCATCAGTCTCTACTCCTCCACTTACATCGACACCGATCGC
ATTTGGTAACATATTAATGGCAACAGAAACGTTATCAGGATTCAATCCACCAGCGATAATGAATTTTATC
TCGGGATGACTTGCAGACCAACTGGAAATTGCACTCCAATTCAATTTCTCACCAGTGCCACCTTCACCAG
AATCGAACAACGTCAGCACATTGTCTACGTGTTCATACAGGTCCAGTAGTAATTCACAATCCTGTGGGAA
CTGGAACCTCTTAATGATTGGAATTGAAGATGGGATCAAAGATCTGTATTCTTTAATATCTTCATCTCCA
TGTAATTGTATCACATCTAGATTATATTCGTGGTACAGTTGAAGGACATCATCAACGGACTGATTTCTAA
ACACCCCGACTAGTTTAGTACCTTTCACGTTCTCTTGTTGGTGAACTGCAGTTGAAATACCTTTCGCAAC
AGATGAGTCAATGGTTCTTTTCCTACCGGGAACACAAATGATACCTAAGTAATCAGCACCATCATCCACA
GCAGTCTTTGCAGCTTCAACGGTTTGCAAACCACACACTTTAACGAGCATCACAGTAGATTTCGCAAGAG
GGTAGCTCGCTCAGAGTACCCAAGTAAATGATTAGTAAACTGATGTTTGATAGTTCAATTTTTCAATGAA
ATAACCTTATATTAAAATTGATATTACTATTATACAAAAATAAAGAATAAAGGATTTGAGTTTATACATA
AAATACCATTATTATTTGTTCAGTGAGAGATACTGGGGTATATGGGATGTGTGTAGTGATACCATGCAAT
CATGTATCAAACATGGGCCCGGTACCGAGCTCTCGAGAACCCTTAATATAACTTCGTATAATGTATGCTA
TACGAAGTTATTAGGTGATATCAGATCCACTAGTGGCCTATGCGGCCGCGGATCTGCCGGTCTCCCTATA
GTGAGTCGTATTAATTTCGATAAGCCAGGTTAACCTGCATTAATGAATCGGCCAACGCGCGGGGAGAGGC
GGTTTGCGTATTGGGCGCTCTTCCGCTTCCTCGCTCACTGACTCGCTGCGCTCGGTCGTTCGGCTGCGGC
GAGCGGTATCAGCTCACTCAAAGGCGGTAATACGGTTATCCACAGAATCAGGGGATAACGCAGGAAAGAA
CATGTGAGCAAAAGGCCAGCAAAAGGCCAGGAACCGTAAAAAGGCCGCGTTGCTGGCGTTTTTCCATAGG
CTCCGCCCCCCTGACGAGCATCACAAAAATCGACGCTCAAGTCAGAGGTGGCGAAACCCGACAGGACTAT
AAAGATACCAGGCGTTTCCCCCTGGAAGCTCCCTCGTGCGCTCTCCTGTTCCGACCCTGCCGCTTACCGG
ATACCTGTCCGCCTTTCTCCCTTCGGGAAGCGTGGCGCTTTCTCATAGCTCACGCTGTAGGTATCTCAGT
TCGGTGTAGGTCGTTCGCTCCAAGCTGGGCTGTGTGCACGAACCCCCCGTTCAGCCCGACCGCTGCGCCT
TATCCGGTAACTATCGTCTTGAGTCCAACCCGGTAAGACACGACTTATCGCCACTGGCAGCAGCCACTGG
TAACAGGATTAGCAGAGCGAGGTATGTAGGCGGTGCTACAGAGTTCTTGAAGTGGTGGCCTAACTACGGC
TACACTAGAAGAACAGTATTTGGTATCTGCGCTCTGCTGAAGCCAGTTACCTTCGGAAAAAGAGTTGGTA
GCTCTTGATCCGGCAAACAAACCACCGCTGGTAGCGGTGGTTTTTTTGTTTGCAAGCAGCAGATTACGCG
CAGAAAAAAAGGATCTCAAGAAGATCCTTTGATCTTTTCTACGGGGTCTGACGCTCAGTGGAACGAAAAC
TCACGTTAAGGGATTTTGGTCATGAGATTATCAAAAAGGATCTTCACCTAGATCCTTTTAAATTAAAAAT
GAAGTTTTAAATCAATCTAAAGTATATATGAGTAAACTTGGTCTGACAGTTACCAATGCTTAATCAGTGA
GGCACCTATCTCAGCGATCTGTCTATTTCGTTCATCCATAGTTGCCTGACTCCCCGTCGTGTAGATAACT
ACGATACGGGAGGGCTTACCATCTGGCCCCAGTGCTGCAATGATACCGCGAGACCCACGCTCACCGGCTC
CAGATTTATCAGCAATAAACCAGCCAGCCGGAAGGGCCGAGCGCAGAAGTGGTCCTGCAACTTTATCCGC
CTCCATCCAGTCTATTAATTGTTGCCGGGAAGCTAGAGTAAGTAGTTCGCCAGTTAATAGTTTGCGCAAC
GTTGTTGCCATTGCTACAGGCATCGTGGTGTCACGCTCGTCGTTTGGTATGGCTTCATTCAGCTCCGGTT
CCCAACGATCAAGGCGAGTTACATGATCCCCCATGTTGTGCAAAAAAGCGGTTAGCTCCTTCGGTCCTCC
GATCGTTGTCAGAAGTAAGTTGGCCGCAGTGTTATCACTCATGGTTATGGCAGCACTGCATAATTCTCTT
ACTGTCATGCCATCCGTAAGATGCTTTTCTGTGACTGGTGAGTACTCAACCAAGTCATTCTGAGAATAGT
GTATGCGGCGACCGAGTTGCTCTTGCCCGGCGTCAATACGGGATAATACCGCGCCACATAGCAGAACTTT
AAAAGTGCTCATCATTGGAAAACGTTCTTCGGGGCGAAAACTCTCAAGGATCTTACCGCTGTTGAGATCC
AGTTCGATGTAACCCACTCGTGCACCCAACTGATCTTCAGCATCTTTTACTTTCACCAGCGTTTCTGGGT
GAGCAAAAACAGGAAGGCAAAATGCCGCAAAAAAGGGAATAAGGGCGACACGGAAATGTTGAATACTCAT
ACTCTTCCTTTTTCAATATTATTGAAGCATTTATCAGGGTTATTGTCTCATGAGCGGATACATATTTGAA
TGTATTTAGAAAAATAAACAAATAGGGGTTCCGCGCACATTTCCCCGAAAAGTGCCACCTGACGTCTAAG
AAACCATTATTATCATGACATTAACCTATAAAAATAGGCGTATCACGAGGCCCTTTCGTCTCGCGCGTTT
CGGTGATGACGGTGAAAACCTCTGACACATGCAGCTCCCGGAGACGGTCACAGCTTGTCTGTAAGCGGAT
GCCGGGAGCAGACAAGCCCGTCAGGGCGCGTCAGCGGGTGTTGGCGGGTGTCGGGGCTGGCTTAACTATG
CGGCATCAGAGCAGATTGTACTGAGAGTGCACCATATGGACATATTGTCGTTAGAACGCGGCTACAATTA
ATACATAACCTTATGTATCATACACATACG
Features (pLannotate 1.2.2; 14 found; start..end, strand, type, name):
      1..19      +  promoter       SP6 promoter: promoter for bacteriophage SP6 RNA polymerase
   1042..1761    +  CDS            SNF7: SNF7_YEAST - Also known as DID1 From Saccharomyces cerevisiae (strain ATCC 204508 / S288c) (Baker's yeast).
   1813..2523    +  CDS            mCherry: monomeric derivative of DsRed fluorescent protein (Shaner et al., 2004) mammalian codon-optimized
   2553..2740    +  terminator     ADH1 terminator: S. cerevisiae ADH1; transcription terminator for the S. cerevisiae alcohol dehydrogenase 1 (ADH1) gene
   2792..2825    -  protein_bind   loxP: Cre-mediated recombination occurs in the 8-bp core sequence (GCATACAT). Cre recombinase
   2921..3550    -  CDS            TRP1: TRPF_KLULA - Protein inferred from homology: Swiss-Prot protein existence level 3. From Kluyveromyces lactis (strain ATCC 8585 / CBS 2359 / DSM 70799 / NBRC 1267 / NRRL Y-1140 / WM37) (Yeast) (Candida sphaerica).
   3828..3861    -  protein_bind   loxP: Cre-mediated recombination occurs in the 8-bp core sequence (GCATACAT). Cre recombinase
   3915..3933    -  promoter       T7 promoter: promoter for bacteriophage T7 RNA polymerase
   3955..4008    -  CDS            lacI (fragment): lac repressor; lacI; The lac repressor binds to the lac operator to inhibit transcription in E. coli. This inhibition can be relieved by adding lactose or isopropyl-β-D-thiogalactopyranoside (IPTG).
   4191..4779    -  rep_origin     ori: high-copy-number ColE1/pMB1/pBR322/pUC origin of replication
   4950..5810    -  CDS            AmpR: β-lactamase; bla; confers resistance to ampicillin, carbenicillin, and related antibiotics
   5811..5915    -  promoter       AmpR promoter: bla
   6010..6045    +  CDS            rop (fragment): Rop protein, which maintains plasmids at low copy number; rop
   6147..6198    +  misc_feature   bom (fragment): basis of mobility region from pBR322
