[The description below was written by a language model from this plasmid's Addgene catalogue record and pLannotate feature annotations shown in this document.]
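Description:
ZJOM44 is a 6,260-nt yeast integrating plasmid built on the Clhn-mCherry-Trp backbone. It is designed to place an extra copy of SNF7 fused to mCherry into the Saccharomyces cerevisiae genome. In E. coli it is propagated through a high-copy ColE1/pUC-type origin and selected with ampicillin via the β-lactamase gene and its native promoter. No yeast replication origin (2μ or CEN/ARS) appears in the feature table, which fits its stated use as an integrating construct. Short remnants of lacI, rop and bom, along with flanking SP6 and T7 phage promoters, are carry-overs from the parental cloning vector.

The payload, named p1k-SNF7-mCherry, consists of the SNF7 open reading frame joined at its C terminus to mCherry through a short linker region and followed by the ADH1 transcription terminator. About 1 kb of unannotated sequence lies upstream of the SNF7 coding region. The "p1k" label suggests this is roughly one kilobase of promoter sequence, probably the gene's own, but the record does not state the promoter explicitly.

Downstream, in the opposite orientation, sits the Kluyveromyces lactis TRP1 gene, which provides tryptophan prototrophy selection in trp1 strains. Two loxP sites flank this marker, so Cre recombinase could in principle excise it after integration and allow the marker to be reused.

SNF7 (also known as VPS32 or DID1) encodes an ESCRT-III subunit that acts at endosomal membranes, and the fusion serves as a red fluorescent marker for the yeast late endosome. The plasmid belongs to a validated set of fluorescent-protein organelle markers for live-cell imaging and colocalisation studies. The genomic integration site is not given in the record.
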