Addgene plasmid #133653: ZJOM44
Purpose: Integration of SNF7-mCherry as an additional copy in genome, use auxotrophic marker TRP1(Kluyveromyces lactis). Marker for yeast late endosome.
Depositing lab: Zhiping Xie. Depositing organization: Shanghai Jiao Tong University. Publication: A Validated Set of Fluorescent-Protein-Based Markers for Major Organelles in Yeast (Saccharomyces cerevisiae). Zhu J, Zhang ZT, Tang SW, Zhao BS, Li H, Song JZ, Li D, Xie Z. MBio. 2019 Sep 3;10(5). pii: mBio.01691-19. doi: 10.1128/mBio.01691-19. PubMed 31481383.
Backbone
  Vector backbone: Clhn-mCherry-Trp
  Vector type: Yeast Expression
Growth in bacteria
  Bacterial resistance: Ampicillin, 100 μg/mL
  Growth temperature: 37°C
  Growth strain: DH5alpha
  Copy number: Unknown
Gene/Insert
  Gene/Insert name: p1k-SNF7-mCherry
  Species: S. cerevisiae (budding yeast)
  Insert size (bp): 1700
  Entrez Gene: SNF7 (a.k.a. YLR025W, DID1, RNS4, VPL5, VPS32)
  Tag / fusion protein: mCherry (C terminal on insert)
  Cloning method: Gibson Cloning
Terms and licenses: Academic/Nonprofit Terms; Industry Terms: Not Available to Industry
How to cite: ZJOM44 was a gift from Zhiping Xie (Addgene plasmid # 133653 ; http://n2t.net/addgene:133653 ; RRID:Addgene_133653)
